Addgene plasmid #102544: SRpHi4
Purpose: Bacterial expression of EYFP fused to Epidermal Growth Factor with a GST tag for purification
Depositing lab: Stefan Hell. Depositing organization: Max Planck Institute for Multidisciplinary Sciences. Publication: SRpHi ratiometric pH biosensors for super-resolution microscopy. Richardson DS, Gregor C, Winter FR, Urban NT, Sahl SJ, Willig KI, Hell SW. Nat Commun. 2017 Sep 18;8(1):577. doi: 10.1038/s41467-017-00606-4. PubMed 28924139.
Backbone
  Vector backbone: pGEX-6P-1
  Backbone manufacturer: GE Healthcare
  Backbone size w/o insert (bp): 4984
  Vector type: Bacterial Expression
Growth in bacteria
  Bacterial resistance: Ampicillin, 100 μg/mL
  Growth temperature: 37°C
  Growth strain: DH5alpha
  Copy number: High Copy
Gene/Insert
  Gene/Insert name: EYFP-EGF
  Promoter: tac
  Tag / fusion protein: GST (N terminal on backbone)
  Cloning method: Restriction Enzyme; 5′ cloning site BamHI (not destroyed); 3′ cloning site XhoI (not destroyed)
  Sequencing primers: 5′ pGEX5'
Terms and licenses: Academic/Nonprofit Terms; Industry Terms: Not Available to Industry
Depositor comments: Coding sequence for human EGF is C-terminal to, and in frame with, EYFP
How to cite: SRpHi4 was a gift from Stefan Hell (Addgene plasmid # 102544 ; http://n2t.net/addgene:102544 ; RRID:Addgene_102544)
