[The description below was written by a language model from this plasmid's Addgene catalogue record and pLannotate feature annotations shown in this document.]
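Description:
SRpHi4 is a bacterial expression plasmid built on the pGEX-6P-1 backbone, designed to produce a GST-tagged fusion of the yellow fluorescent protein EYFP and human epidermal growth factor (EGF) in E. coli. It replicates from a high-copy ColE1/pMB1-type origin and is selected with ampicillin through the β-lactamase (AmpR) gene and its own promoter. The sequenced record is about 5.9 kb. It also shows backbone remnants typical of this vector family: short rop and bom fragments, a lac promoter/operator with a lacZα segment, and a small E. coli yciV fragment. None of these contribute to the payload.

Expression is driven by the strong hybrid tac promoter, followed by a lac operator. The plasmid carries its own lacI gene, so transcription is held off by the lac repressor and can be induced with IPTG. The open reading frame begins with Schistosoma japonicum glutathione S-transferase supplied by the backbone, followed by the EYFP-EGF insert cloned between BamHI and XhoI sites, both of which are retained. The EGF coding segment lies C-terminal to and in frame with EYFP. It is annotated as a fragment of the human EGF precursor, which fits with its encoding the mature growth factor rather than the full precursor. The N-terminal GST tag allows affinity purification of the fusion on glutathione resin.

The associated publication concerns ratiometric pH biosensors for super-resolution microscopy. EYFP is noted in the annotation as highly acid-sensitive, which suits it to a pH-responsive role, while the EGF portion would presumably direct the purified protein to EGF receptors on cells. The record itself states only the purpose of bacterial expression and purification.
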