Features (pLannotate 1.2.2; 18 found; start..end, strand, type, name):
      1..29      +  promoter       tac promoter: strong E. coli promoter; hybrid between the trp and lac UV5 promoters
     37..53      +  protein_bind   lac operator: The lac repressor binds to the lac operator to inhibit transcription in E. coli. This inhibition can be relieved by adding lactose or isopropyl-β-D-thiogalactopyranoside (IPTG). lac repressor encoded by lacI
     76..729     +  CDS            GST26_SCHJA: Experimental evidence at protein level: Swiss-Prot protein existence level 1. GST isoenzymes appear to play a central role in the parasite detoxification system. Other functions are also suspected including a role in increasing the solubility of haematin in the parasite gut. From Schistosoma japonicum (Blood fluke).
    769..1485    +  CDS            EYFP: EYFP is a basic (constitutively fluorescent) green/yellow fluorescent protein published in 1996, derived from Aequorea victoria. It is reported to be a very rapidly-maturing weak dimer with high acid sensitivity.
   1516..1674    +  CDS            EGF (fragment): EGF_HUMAN - Experimental evidence at protein level: Swiss-Prot protein existence level 1. EGF stimulates the growth of various epidermal and epithelial tissues in vivo and in vitro and of some fibroblasts in cell culture. Magnesiotropic hormone that stimulates magnesium reabsorption in the renal distal convoluted tubule via engagement of EGFR and activation of the magnesium channel TRPM6. Can induce neurite outgrowth in motoneurons of the pond snail Lymnaea stagnalis in vitro (PubMed:10964941). From Homo sapiens (Human).
   1710..1749    +  CDS            rop (fragment): Rop protein, which maintains plasmids at low copy number; rop
   1851..1891    +  misc_feature   bom (fragment): basis of mobility region from pBR322
   1996..2100    +  promoter       AmpR promoter: bla
   2101..2961    +  CDS            AmpR: β-lactamase; bla; confers resistance to ampicillin, carbenicillin, and related antibiotics
   3132..3720    +  rep_origin     ori: high-copy-number ColE1/pMB1/pBR322/pUC origin of replication
   3906..3957    -  misc_feature   bom (fragment): basis of mobility region from pBR322
   3964..4041    +  promoter       lacI promoter: lacI
   4042..5124    +  CDS            lacI: lac repressor; lacI; The lac repressor binds to the lac operator to inhibit transcription in E. coli. This inhibition can be relieved by adding lactose or isopropyl-β-D-thiogalactopyranoside (IPTG).
   5137..5158    +  protein_bind   CAP binding site: CAP binding activates transcription in the presence of cAMP. E. coli catabolite activator protein
   5173..5203    +  promoter       lac promoter: promoter for the E. coli lac operon
   5211..5227    +  protein_bind   lac operator: The lac repressor binds to the lac operator to inhibit transcription in E. coli. This inhibition can be relieved by adding lactose or isopropyl-β-D-thiogalactopyranoside (IPTG). lac repressor encoded by lacI
   5247..5420    +  CDS            lacZα: LacZα fragment of β-galactosidase; lacZ fragment
   5684..5800    -  CDS            yciV (fragment): RNAAM_ECOLI - Also known as trpH From Escherichia coli (strain K12).
>Addgene plasmid #102544 | SRpHi4 | addgene full sequence | sequence record 198951 | Addgene NGS Result
TTGACAATTAATCATCGGCTCGTATAATGTGTGGAATTGTGAGCGGATAACAATTTCACACAGGAAACAG
TATTCATGTCCCCTATACTAGGTTATTGGAAAATTAAGGGCCTTGTGCAACCCACTCGACTTCTTTTGGA
ATATCTTGAAGAAAAATATGAAGAGCATTTGTATGAGCGCGATGAAGGTGATAAATGGCGAAACAAAAAG
TTTGAATTGGGTTTGGAGTTTCCCAATCTTCCTTATTATATTGATGGTGATGTTAAATTAACACAGTCTA
TGGCCATCATACGTTATATAGCTGACAAGCACAACATGTTGGGTGGTTGTCCAAAAGAGCGTGCAGAGAT
TTCAATGCTTGAAGGAGCGGTTTTGGATATTAGATACGGTGTTTCGAGAATTGCATATAGTAAAGACTTT
GAAACTCTCAAAGTTGATTTTCTTAGCAAGCTACCTGAAATGCTGAAAATGTTCGAAGATCGTTTATGTC
ATAAAACATATTTAAATGGTGATCATGTAACCCATCCTGACTTCATGTTGTATGACGCTCTTGATGTTGT
TTTATACATGGACCCAATGTGCCTGGATGCGTTCCCAAAATTAGTTTGTTTTAAAAAACGTATTGAAGCT
ATCCCACAAATTGATAAGTACTTGAAATCCAGCAAGTATATAGCATGGCCTTTGCAGGGCTGGCAAGCCA
CGTTTGGTGGTGGCGACCATCCTCCAAAATCGGATCTGGAAGTTCTGTTCCAGGGGCCCCTGGGATCCAT
GGTGAGCAAGGGCGAGGAGCTGTTCACCGGGGTGGTGCCCATCCTGGTCGAGCTGGACGGCGACGTAAAC
GGCCACAAGTTCAGCGTGTCCGGCGAGGGCGAGGGCGATGCCACCTACGGCAAGCTGACCCTGAAGTTCA
TCTGCACCACCGGCAAGCTGCCCGTGCCCTGGCCCACCCTCGTGACCACCTTCGGCTACGGCCTGCAGTG
CTTCGCCCGCTACCCCGACCACATGAAGCAGCACGACTTCTTCAAGTCCGCCATGCCCGAAGGCTACGTC
CAGGAGCGCACCATCTTCTTCAAGGACGACGGCAACTACAAGACCCGCGCCGAGGTGAAGTTCGAGGGCG
ACACCCTGGTGAACCGCATCGAGCTGAAGGGCATCGACTTCAAGGAGGACGGCAACATCCTGGGGCACAA
GCTGGAGTACAACTACAACAGCCACAACGTCTATATCATGGCCGACAAGCAGAAGAACGGCATCAAGGTG
AACTTCAAGATCCGCCACAACATCGAGGACGGCAGCGTGCAGCTCGCCGACCACTACCAGCAGAACACCC
CCATCGGCGACGGCCCCGTGCTGCTGCCCGACAACCACTACCTGAGCTACCAGTCCGCCCTGAGCAAAGA
CCCCAACGAGAAGCGCGATCACATGGTCCTGCTGGAGTTCGTGACCGCCGCCGGGATCACTCTCGGCATG
GACGAGCTGTACAAGGGCGGTAGTGGTGGATCTGGCGGTGAATTCAATAGTGACTCTGAATGTCCCCTGT
CCCACGATGGGTACTGCCTCCATGATGGTGTGTGCATGTATATTGAAGCATTGGACAAGTATGCATGCAA
CTGTGTTGTTGGCTACATCGGGGAGCGATGTCAGTACCGAGACCTGAAGTGGTGGGAACTGCGCTAACTC
GAGCGGCCGCATCGTGACTGACTGACGATCTGCCTCGCGCGTTTCGGTGATGACGGTGAAAACCTCTGAC
ACATGCAGCTCCCGGAGACGGTCACAGCTTGTCTGTAAGCGGATGCCGGGAGCAGACAAGCCCGTCAGGG
CGCGTCAGCGGGTGTTGGCGGGTGTCGGGGCGCAGCCATGACCCAGTCACGTAGCGATAGCGGAGTGTAT
AATTCTTGAAGACGAAAGGGCCTCGTGATACGCCTATTTTTATAGGTTAATGTCATGATAATAATGGTTT
CTTAGACGTCAGGTGGCACTTTTCGGGGAAATGTGCGCGGAACCCCTATTTGTTTATTTTTCTAAATACA
TTCAAATATGTATCCGCTCATGAGACAATAACCCTGATAAATGCTTCAATAATATTGAAAAAGGAAGAGT
ATGAGTATTCAACATTTCCGTGTCGCCCTTATTCCCTTTTTTGCGGCATTTTGCCTTCCTGTTTTTGCTC
ACCCAGAAACGCTGGTGAAAGTAAAAGATGCTGAAGATCAGTTGGGTGCACGAGTGGGTTACATCGAACT
GGATCTCAACAGCGGTAAGATCCTTGAGAGTTTTCGCCCCGAAGAACGTTTTCCAATGATGAGCACTTTT
AAAGTTCTGCTATGTGGCGCGGTATTATCCCGTGTTGACGCCGGGCAAGAGCAACTCGGTCGCCGCATAC
ACTATTCTCAGAATGACTTGGTTGAGTACTCACCAGTCACAGAAAAGCATCTTACGGATGGCATGACAGT
AAGAGAATTATGCAGTGCTGCCATAACCATGAGTGATAACACTGCGGCCAACTTACTTCTGACAACGATC
GGAGGACCGAAGGAGCTAACCGCTTTTTTGCACAACATGGGGGATCATGTAACTCGCCTTGATCGTTGGG
AACCGGAGCTGAATGAAGCCATACCAAACGACGAGCGTGACACCACGATGCCTGCAGCAATGGCAACAAC
GTTGCGCAAACTATTAACTGGCGAACTACTTACTCTAGCTTCCCGGCAACAATTAATAGACTGGATGGAG
GCGGATAAAGTTGCAGGACCACTTCTGCGCTCGGCCCTTCCGGCTGGCTGGTTTATTGCTGATAAATCTG
GAGCCGGTGAGCGTGGGTCTCGCGGTATCATTGCAGCACTGGGGCCAGATGGTAAGCCCTCCCGTATCGT
AGTTATCTACACGACGGGGAGTCAGGCAACTATGGATGAACGAAATAGACAGATCGCTGAGATAGGTGCC
TCACTGATTAAGCATTGGTAACTGTCAGACCAAGTTTACTCATATATACTTTAGATTGATTTAAAACTTC
ATTTTTAATTTAAAAGGATCTAGGTGAAGATCCTTTTTGATAATCTCATGACCAAAATCCCTTAACGTGA
GTTTTCGTTCCACTGAGCGTCAGACCCCGTAGAAAAGATCAAAGGATCTTCTTGAGATCCTTTTTTTCTG
CGCGTAATCTGCTGCTTGCAAACAAAAAAACCACCGCTACCAGCGGTGGTTTGTTTGCCGGATCAAGAGC
TACCAACTCTTTTTCCGAAGGTAACTGGCTTCAGCAGAGCGCAGATACCAAATACTGTCCTTCTAGTGTA
GCCGTAGTTAGGCCACCACTTCAAGAACTCTGTAGCACCGCCTACATACCTCGCTCTGCTAATCCTGTTA
CCAGTGGCTGCTGCCAGTGGCGATAAGTCGTGTCTTACCGGGTTGGACTCAAGACGATAGTTACCGGATA
AGGCGCAGCGGTCGGGCTGAACGGGGGGTTCGTGCACACAGCCCAGCTTGGAGCGAACGACCTACACCGA
ACTGAGATACCTACAGCGTGAGCTATGAGAAAGCGCCACGCTTCCCGAAGGGAGAAAGGCGGACAGGTAT
CCGGTAAGCGGCAGGGTCGGAACAGGAGAGCGCACGAGGGAGCTTCCAGGGGGAAACGCCTGGTATCTTT
ATAGTCCTGTCGGGTTTCGCCACCTCTGACTTGAGCGTCGATTTTTGTGATGCTCGTCAGGGGGGCGGAG
CCTATGGAAAAACGCCAGCAACGCGGCCTTTTTACGGTTCCTGGCCTTTTGCTGGCCTTTTGCTCACATG
TTCTTTCCTGCGTTATCCCCTGATTCTGTGGATAACCGTATTACCGCCTTTGAGTGAGCTGATACCGCTC
GCCGCAGCCGAACGACCGAGCGCAGCGAGTCAGTGAGCGAGGAAGCGGAAGAGCGCCTGATGCGGTATTT
TCTCCTTACGCATCTGTGCGGTATTTCACACCGCATAAATTCCGACACCATCGAATGGCGCAAAACCTTT
CGCGGTATGGCATGATAGCGCCCGGAAGAGAGTCAATTCAGGGTGGTGAATGTGAAACCAGTAACGTTAT
ACGATGTCGCAGAGTATGCCGGTGTCTCTTATCAGACCGTTTCCCGCGTGGTGAACCAGGCCAGCCACGT
TTCTGCGAAAACGCGGGAAAAAGTGGAAGCGGCGATGGCGGAGCTGAATTACATTCCCAACCGCGTGGCA
CAACAACTGGCGGGCAAACAGTCGTTGCTGATTGGCGTTGCCACCTCCAGTCTGGCCCTGCACGCGCCGT
CGCAAATTGTCGCGGCGATTAAATCTCGCGCCGATCAACTGGGTGCCAGCGTGGTGGTGTCGATGGTAGA
ACGAAGCGGCGTCGAAGCCTGTAAAGCGGCGGTGCACAATCTTCTCGCGCAACGCGTCAGTGGGCTGATC
ATTAACTATCCGCTGGATGACCAGGATGCCATTGCTGTGGAAGCTGCCTGCACTAATGTTCCGGCGTTAT
TTCTTGATGTCTCTGACCAGACACCCATCAACAGTATTATTTTCTCCCATGAAGACGGTACGCGACTGGG
CGTGGAGCATCTGGTCGCATTGGGTCACCAGCAAATCGCGCTGTTAGCGGGCCCATTAAGTTCTGTCTCG
GCGCGTCTGCGTCTGGCTGGCTGGCATAAATATCTCACTCGCAATCAAATTCAGCCGATAGCGGAACGGG
AAGGCGACTGGAGTGCCATGTCCGGTTTTCAACAAACCATGCAAATGCTGAATGAGGGCATCGTTCCCAC
TGCGATGCTGGTTGCCAACGATCAGATGGCGCTGGGCGCAATGCGCGCCATTACCGAGTCCGGGCTGCGC
GTTGGTGCGGATATCTCGGTAGTGGGATACGACGATACCGAAGACAGCTCATGTTATATCCCGCCGTTAA
CCACCATCAAACAGGATTTTCGCCTGCTGGGGCAAACCAGCGTGGACCGCTTGCTGCAACTCTCTCAGGG
CCAGGCGGTGAAGGGCAATCAGCTGTTGCCCGTCTCACTGGTGAAAAGAAAAACCACGCTAGCGCCCAAT
ACGCAAACCGCCTCTCCCCGCGCGTTGGCCGATTCATTAATGCAGCTGGCACGACAGGTTTCCCGACTGG
AAAGCGGGCAGTGAGCGCAACGCAATTAATGTAAGTTAGCTCACTCATTAGGCACCCCAGGCTTTACACT
TTATGCTTCCGGCTCGTATGTTGTGTGGAATTGTGAGCGGATAACAATTTCACACAGGAAACAGCTATGA
CCATGATTACGGATTCACTGGCCGTCGTTTTACAACGTCGTGACTGGGAAAACCCTGGCGTTACCCAACT
TAATCGCCTTGCAGCACATCCCCCTTTCGCCAGCTGGCGTAATAGCGAAGAGGCCCGCACCGATCGCCCT
TCCCAACAGTTGCGCAGCCTGAATGGCGAATGGCGCTTTGCCTGGTTTCCGGCACCAGAAGCGGTGCCGG
AAAGCTGGCTGGAGTGCGATCTTCCTGAGGCCGATACTGTCGTCGTCCCCTCAAACTGGCAGATGCACGG
TTACGATGCGCCCATCTACACCAACGTGACCTATCCCATTACGGTCAATCCGCCGTTTGTTCCCACGGAG
AATCCGACGGGTTGTTACTCGCTCACATTTAATGTTGATGAAAGCTGGCTACAGGAAGGCCAGACGCGAA
TTATTTTTGATGGCGTTGGAATTAGCTTATCGACTGCACGGTGCACCAATGCTTCTGGCGTCAGGCAGCC
ATCGGAAGCTGTGGTATGGCTGTGCAGGTCGTAAATCACTGCATAATTCGTGTCGCTCAAGGCGCACTCC
CGTTCTGGATAATGTTTTTTGCGCCGACATCATAACGGTTCTGGCAAATATTCTGAAATGAGCTG
